>Addgene plasmid #233406 | LSM052 CMV-TO-CCR6-PCP (FLP-IN) | addgene full sequence | sequence record 466407 | Addgene NGS Result
AACGAAATAGACAGATCGCTGAGATAGGTGCCTCACTGATTAAGCATTGGTAACTGTCAGACCAAGTTTA
CTCATATATACTTTAGATTGATTTAAAACTTCATTTTTAATTTAAAAGGATCTAGGTGAAGATCCTTTTT
GATAATCTCATGACCAAAATCCCTTAACGTGAGTTTTCGTTCCACTGAGCGTCAGACCCCGTAGAAAAGA
TCAAAGGATCTTCTTGAGATCCTTTTTTTCTGCGCGTAATCTGCTGCTTGCAAACAAAAAAACCACCGCT
ACCAGCGGTGGTTTGTTTGCCGGATCAAGAGCTACCAACTCTTTTTCCGAAGGTAACTGGCTTCAGCAGA
GCGCAGATACCAAATACTGTTCTTCTAGTGTAGCCGTAGTTAGGCCACCACTTCAAGAACTCTGTAGCAC
CGCCTACATACCTCGCTCTGCTAATCCTGTTACCAGTGGCTGCTGCCAGTGGCGATAAGTCGTGTCTTAC
CGGGTTGGACTCAAGACGATAGTTACCGGATAAGGCGCAGCGGTCGGGCTGAACGGGGGGTTCGTGCACA
CAGCCCAGCTTGGAGCGAACGACCTACACCGAACTGAGATACCTACAGCGTGAGCTATGAGAAAGCGCCA
CGCTTCCCGAAGGGAGAAAGGCGGACAGGTATCCGGTAAGCGGCAGGGTCGGAACAGGAGAGCGCACGAG
GGAGCTTCCAGGGGGAAACGCCTGGTATCTTTATAGTCCTGTCGGGTTTCGCCACCTCTGACTTGAGCGT
CGATTTTTGTGATGCTCGTCAGGGGGGCGGAGCCTATGGAAAAACGCCAGCAACGCGGCCTTTTTACGGT
TCCTGGCCTTTTGCTGGCCTTTTGCTCACATGTTCTTTCCTGCGTTATCCCCTGATTCTGTGGATAACCG
TATTACCGCCTTTGAGTGAGCTGATACCGCTCGCCGCAGCCGAACGACCGAGCGCAGCGAGTCAGTGAGC
GAGGAAGCGGAAGAGCGCCCAATACGCAAACCGCCTCTCCCCGCGCGTTGGCCGATTCATTAATGCAGCT
GGCACGACAGGTTTCCCGACTGGAAAGCGGGCAGTGAGCGCAACGCAATTAATGTGAGTTAGCTCACTCA
TTAGGCACCCCAGGCTTTACACTTTATGCTTCCGGCTCGTATGTTGTGTGGAATTGTGAGCGGATAACAA
TTTCACACAGGAAACAGCTATGACCATGATTACGCCAAGCTCTAGCTAGAGGTCGACGGTATACAGACAT
GATAAGATACATTGATGAGTTTGGACAAACCACAACTAGAATGCAGTGAAAAAAATGCTTTATTTGTGAA
ATTTGTGATGCTATTGCTTTATTTGTAACCATTATAAGCTGCAATAAACAAGTTGGGGTGGGCGAAGAAC
TCCAGCATGAGATCCCCGCGCTGGAGGATCATCCAGCCGGCGTCCCGGAAAACGATTCCGAAGCCCAACC
TTTCATAGAAGGCGGCGGTGGAATCGAAATCTCGTAGTACGTGCTATTCCTTTGCCCTCGGACGAGTGCT
GGGGCGTCGGTTTCCACTATCGGCGAGTACTTCTACACAGCCATCGGTCCAGACGGCCGCGCTTCTGCGG
GCGATTTGTGTACGCCCGACAGTCCCGGCTCCGGATCGGACGATTGCGTCGCATCGACCCTGCGCCCAAG
CTGCATCATCGAAATTGCCGTCAACCAAGCTCTGATAGAGTTGGTCAAGACCAATGCGGAGCATATACGC
CCGGAGCCGCGGCGATCCTGCAAGCTCCGGATGCCTCCGCTCGAAGTAGCGCGTCTGCTGCTCCATACAA
GCCAACCACGGCCTCCAGAAGAAGATGTTGGCGACCTCGTATTGGGAATCCCCGAACATCGCCTCGCTCC
AGTCAATGACCGCTGTTATGCGGCCATTGTCCGTCAGGACATTGTTGGAGCCGAAATCCGCGTGCACGAG
GTGCCGGACTTCGGGGCAGTCCTCGGCCCAAAGCATCAGCTCATCGAGAGCCTGCGCGACGGACGCACTG
ACGGTGTCGTCCATCACAGTTTGCCAGTGATACACATGGGGATCAGCAATCGCGCATATGAAATCACGCC
ATGTAGTGTATTGACCGATTCCTTGCGGTCCGAATGGGCCGAACCCGCTCGTCTGGCTAAGATCGGCCGC
AGCGATCGCATCCATGGCCTCCGCGACCGGCTGCAGAACAGCGGGCAGTTCGGTTTCAGGCAGGTCTTGC
AACGTGACACCCTGTGCACGGCGGGAGATGCAATAGGTCAGGCTCTCGCTGAATTCCCCAATGTCAAGCA
CTTCCGGAATCGGGAGCGCGGCCGATGCAAAGTGCCGATAAACATAACGATCTTTGTAGAAACCATCGGC
GCAGCTATTTACCCGCAGGACATATCCACGCCCTCCTACATCGAAGCTGAAAGCACGAGATTCTTCGCCC
TCCGAGAGCTGCATCAGGTCGGAGACGCTGTCGAACTTTTCGATCAGAAACTTCTCGACAGACGTCGCGG
TGAGTTCAGGCTTTTTGGCCAAGGAAGTTCCTATACTTTCTAGAGAATAGGAACTTCGGAATAGGAACTT
CTAGGTACGTGAACCATCACCCT
[91 nt withheld, positions 2614-2704]
G
[124 nt withheld, positions 2706-2829]
GGGGATACCCCCTAGAGCCCCAGCTGGTTCTTTCCGCCTCAGAAGCCATAGAGCCCACCGCATCCCCAGA
ACATCGATAGATCTCCATAGAGCCCACCGCATCCCCAGCATGCCTGCTATTGTCTTCCCAATCCTCCCCC
TTGCTGTCCTGCCCCACCCCACCCCCCAGAATAGAATGACACCTACTCAGACAATGCGATGCAATTTCCT
CATTTTATTAGGAAAGGACAGTGGGAGTGGCACCTTCCAGGGTCAAGGAAGGCACGGGGGAGGGGCAAAC
AACAGATGGCTGGCAACTAGAAGGCACAGTCGAGGCTGATCAGCGGGTTTAAACTCAATGATGATTATGA
TGATGGTCGACGGCGCTATTCAGATCCTCTTCTGAGATGAGTTTTTGTTCGGGCCCTCCTCGAGCGGCTC
ACCTGCCCAAAGGTACAAGATTGACAACCAGGTCTTCCACCTGTGAAGTTGCAACGAGTGATTTGGTCAA
ATCGTAAAGGCTTTTGCGAGACGCCTCGGTACTGTTCGCCACAATGGTCACGTCATGGGACCACACCTGC
GTGTACCGTACTTTTGGCAGACCGGAATCCACAACATCCGCTTGATCGAGTTTAAGGTTGACTCGATAGG
CAGTTTTGGCTCCGTTCTGTCGCAATGAAGCCGTCAGCCGCAGCCGCCCGACAAGCGGACCCACTTTCTC
CTCAAAAATCTGTCTGTCTGCTGTTGACTGGATTTCTGTCAGTGTGCGGGTTGCCTCTCCCACGCTCAAC
ACGATGGTCTTACTGGCAAGGGTACCCCCGCCGGAACCGCCTCCCCGACCAAGAGGCACCAAATTGACGA
CAAGGTCCTCAACTTGAGAGGTGGCGACGAGTGACTTAGTGAGATCATAAAGGCTTTTCCTACTCGCTTC
CGTTGAGTTTGCAACGATTGTCACATCATGTGACCAAACTTGAGTATATCGTACTTTGGGCAAGCCGCTA
TCAACAACATCTGCTTGATCAAGTTTGAGATTCACCCTATAAGCGGTCTTAGCGCCATTCTGCCGCAGGG
AAGCTGTCAACCTGAGTCTTCCGACAAGCGGTCCCACTTTCTCTTCGAAAATTTGTCTATCCGCTGTGCT
TTGGATCTCCGTGAGGGTTCTGGTGGCTTCTCCTACAGACAACACTATTGTTTTAGAAGCTAGGCCGGAT
CCGGTCGATGAAGTGTCCTTGGCCAGGGAGGAGCTGGCGGTGGTGCAGGACTCATCTTGGGGACCCAGGC
TGGGTGGGGTGCGTCCACCGGTCATGGTAAAGGAGGAGGCGTTATCGTTATCGGCCGTCTCACTGGTCTG
TCTGGAAATGTTTTCGGAGTAGCGTCCTGCGCATGAAAATCCACTACTTTTATACTTTCTTCTTACACAC
CAGAGGTCTTTGAGAATCTTCAGGAAGTAGTTTCGAAACTTCTGACCTATAAATGCGTACAGCACAGGGT
TAAGGCAACAATGCAGGAACGCCAGAACCTCCGTAACCGTTTTGGTGTACCCGATAAGCTTTTCTGACTG
ACATGAGCGATTCATTTTGCCCAGGTTGGCTGCCGTTACCAGAAGGACCATATTATGAGGGATCTGGCAA
GCCAGAAATACCAGCACAACAGCGATGATTACCCGGATGGCCTTGTGTCGCTTAGAGTTTTGTGCCTGGA
CCAGGGTCTTCACGATGAAGGTATAACAAAAAATCATAAACATGAGTGGGATAAAAAAGCCGAACAGCAA
TTCCAAACCCAGCATCAACAGCTTCCACCTGATAGGCTCAGATACCGTCTGGTACTTGGGCTCACACACA
TCGCTGCCCTGCGTGTTGTACTTCTGGTTAAACACGAAAGTACTGCTGGAAATAATCACGCTCAAGCCCC
ATACAACAAGACAAATGATTTTAGACCTAGGGAGCGTTCGAGACCTCAGTCTGAAGGATTTTGTTGCCTG
TACTATGGCGATGTATCTGTCCATACTTATGCAAGTCAGCAGCAGCATACCGCAATTAAAGTTGATGGCA
TAAATTCCCTTCAACAGCTTGCAGGTTGCATTACTGAACACCCAGGCCCCGGTAGCGTGACTCACAGCCC
AGAATGGGAGCGTCAGGACGAACAGGATGTCTGCAATGGCCATATTAAGCAGGTAGACGTCTGTCATGGA
TCTGGCCTTTTTATAAAAAGCAAATGTGATGACTACCAAGATATTCCCCAGGAGGCCAAAGACGCAGATG
AGTGAATACGCGATGGGAACGAAGAGTCGGGAGAACTGGCGCACCTCCTGCAGGGAGCAAAGCAGCATCT
CAGAATCTACGCTGTAGTAGGATGTATTGACGGACACGAAGTAGTCCTCACTGGAATCGAACACATCACT
GAAGTTCATGCTCTCTCCGCTCATATCGATGCTGGCGTCATCATCGTCCTTGTAGTCGGCGAATACCAGG
CAGAAGATGTAGCTCAGGGCGATGATCGTCTTCATGGTGGCGAAGCTTAAGTTTAAACGCTAGAGTCCGG
AGGCTGGATCGGTCCCGGTGTCTTCTATGGAGGTCAAAACAGCGTGGATGGCGTCTCCAGGCGATCTGAC
GGTTCACTAAACGAGCTCGTCGACGATCTCTATCACTGATAGGGAGATCTCTATCACTGATAGGGAGAGC
TCTGCTTATATAGACCTCCCACCGTACACGCCTACCGCCCATTTGCGTCAATGGGGCGGAGTTGTTACGA
CATTTTGGAAAGTCCCGTTGATTTTGGTGCCAAAACAAACTCCCATTGACGTCAATGGGGTGGAGACTTG
GAAATCCCCGTGAGTCAAACCGCTATCCACGCCCATTGATGTACTGCCAAAACCGCATCACCATGGTAAT
AGCGATGACTAATACGTAGATGTACTGCCAAGTAGGAAAGTCCCATAAGGTCATGTACTGGGCATAATGC
CAGGCGGGCCATTTACCGTCATTGACGTCAATAGGGGGCGTACTTGGCATATGATACACTTGATGTACTG
CCAAGTGGGCAGTTTACCGTAAATACTCCACCCATTGACGTCAATGGAAAGTCCCTATTGGCGTTACTAT
GGGAACATACGTCATTATTGACGTCAATGGGCGGGGGTCGTTGGGCGGTCAGCCAGGCGGGCCATTTACC
GTAAGTTATGTAACGCGGAACTCCATATATGGGCTATGAACTAATGACCCCGTAATTGATTACTATTAAT
AACTAGTCAATAATCAATGTCAACGCGTATATCTGGCCCGTACGAAGCAGCGCAAAACGCCTAACCCTAA
GCAGATTCTTCATGCAATTGTCGGTCAAGCCTTGCCTTGTTGTAGCTTAAATTTTGCTCGCGCACTACTC
AGCGACCTCCAACACACAAGCAGGGAGCAGATACTGGCTTAACTATGCGGCATCAGAGCAGATTGTACTG
AGAGTGCACCATAGGGGATCGGGAGATCTCCCGATCCGTCGACGTCAGGTGGCACTTTTCGGGGAAATGT
GCGCGGAACCCCTATTTGTTTATTTTTCTAAATACATTCAAATATGTATCCGCTCATGAGACAATAACCC
TGATAAATGCTTCAATAATATTGAAAAAGGAAGAGTATGAGTATTCAACATTTCCGTGTCGCCCTTATTC
CCTTTTTTGCGGCATTTTGCCTTCCTGTTTTTGCTCACCCAGAAACGCTGGTGAAAGTAAAAGATGCTGA
AGATCAGTTGGGTGCACGAGTGGGTTACATCGAACTGGATCTCAACAGCGGTAAGATCCTTGAGAGTTTT
CGCCCCGAAGAACGTTTTCCAATGATGAGCACTTTTAAAGTTCTGCTATGTGGCGCGGTATTATCCCGTA
TTGACGCCGGGCAAGAGCAACTCGGTCGCCGCATACACTATTCTCAGAATGACTTGGTTGAGTACTCACC
AGTCACAGAAAAGCATCTTACGGATGGCATGACAGTAAGAGAATTATGCAGTGCTGCCATAACCATGAGT
GATAACACTGCGGCCAACTTACTTCTGACAACGATCGGAGGACCGAAGGAGCTAACCGCTTTTTTGCACA
ACATGGGGGATCATGTAACTCGCCTTGATCGTTGGGAACCGGAGCTGAATGAAGCCATACCAAACGACGA
GCGTGACACCACGATGCCTGTAGCAATGGCAACAACGTTGCGCAAACTATTAACTGGCGAACTACTTACT
CTAGCTTCCCGGCAACAATTAATAGACTGGATGGAGGCGGATAAAGTTGCAGGACCACTTCTGCGCTCGG
CCCTTCCGGCTGGCTGGTTTATTGCTGATAAATCTGGAGCCGGTGAGCGTGGGTCTCGCGGTATCATTGC
AGCACTGGGGCCAGATGGTAAGCCCTCCCGTATCGTAGTTATCTACACGACGGGGAGTCAGGCAACTATG
GATG
Features (pLannotate 1.2.2; 26 found; start..end, strand, type, name):
    224..812     +  rep_origin     ori: high-copy-number ColE1/pMB1/pBR322/pUC origin of replication
    995..1087    +  CDS            lacI (fragment): lac repressor; lacI; The lac repressor binds to the lac operator to inhibit transcription in E. coli. This inhibition can be relieved by adding lactose or isopropyl-β-D-thiogalactopyranoside (IPTG).
   1100..1121    +  protein_bind   CAP binding site: CAP binding activates transcription in the presence of cAMP. E. coli catabolite activator protein
   1136..1166    +  promoter       lac promoter: promoter for the E. coli lac operon
   1174..1190    +  protein_bind   lac operator: The lac repressor binds to the lac operator to inhibit transcription in E. coli. This inhibition can be relieved by adding lactose or isopropyl-β-D-thiogalactopyranoside (IPTG). lac repressor encoded by lacI
   1263..1384    -  polyA_signal   SV40 poly(A) signal: SV40 polyadenylation signal
   1379..1504    -  CDS            ble (fragment): BLE_KLEPN - Experimental evidence at protein level: Swiss-Prot protein existence level 1. Binding protein with a strong affinity to the bleomycin family of antibiotics. Binds to CL990; an antimitotic-antibiotic compound. From Klebsiella pneumoniae.
   1514..2536    -  CDS            HygR: aminoglycoside phosphotransferase from E. coli; aph(4)-Ia; confers resistance to hygromycin
   2544..2591    -  protein_bind   FRT: FLP-mediated recombination occurs in the 8-bp core sequence TCTAGAAA (Turan and Bode, 2011). FLP recombinase from the Saccharomyces cerevisiae 2μ plasmid
   2596..2829    -  rep_origin     f1 ori (fragment) (sequence partly withheld): f1 bacteriophage origin of replication; arrow indicates direction of (+) strand synthesis
   2850..2871    -  promoter       SV40 promoter (fragment): SV40 enhancer and early promoter
   2875..2898    -  polyA_signal   bGH poly(A) signal (fragment): bovine growth hormone polyadenylation signal
   2914..3138    -  polyA_signal   bGH poly(A) signal: bovine growth hormone polyadenylation signal
   3251..3613    -  CDS            COAT_BPPP7: Experimental evidence at protein level: Swiss-Prot protein existence level 1. Forms the phage shell; binds to the phage RNA. From Pseudomonas phage PP7 (Bacteriophage PP7).
   3644..4006    -  CDS            COAT_BPPP7: Experimental evidence at protein level: Swiss-Prot protein existence level 1. Forms the phage shell; binds to the phage RNA. From Pseudomonas phage PP7 (Bacteriophage PP7).
   4025..4102    -  CDS            AVPR2 (fragment): V2R_PIG - Experimental evidence at transcript level: Swiss-Prot protein existence level 2. Receptor for arginine vasopressin. The activity of this receptor is mediated by G proteins which activate adenylate cyclase (PubMed:8393786). Involved in renal water reabsorption (By similarity). From Sus scrofa (Pig).
   4112..5233    -  CDS            CCR6: CCR6_HUMAN - Also known as CKRL3, CMKBR6, GPR29, STRL22. Experimental evidence at protein level: Swiss-Prot protein existence level 1. Receptor for the C-C type chemokine CCL20 (PubMed:9169459). Binds to CCL20 and subsequently transduces a signal by increasing the intracellular calcium ion levels (PubMed:20068036). Although CCL20 is its major ligand it can also act as a receptor for non-chemokine ligands such as beta-defensins (PubMed:25585877). Binds to defensin DEFB1 leading to increase in intracellular calcium ions and cAMP levels. Its binding to DEFB1 is essential for the function of DEFB1
   5246..5266    -  CDS            3xFLAG (fragment): three tandem FLAG® epitope tags
   5404..5437    -  promoter       TRE3GV promoter (fragment): 3rd-generation Tet-responsive promoter that can be activated by binding of Tet-On® 3G, optimized for retroviral and lentiviral vectors
   5445..5464    -  promoter       PLtetO-1 promoter (fragment): modified phage lambda PL promoter with tet operator sites (Lutz and Bujard, 1997)
   5466..5485    -  promoter       PLtetO-1 promoter (fragment): modified phage lambda PL promoter with tet operator sites (Lutz and Bujard, 1997)
   5487..5690    -  promoter       CMV promoter: human cytomegalovirus (CMV) immediate early promoter
   5691..6070    -  enhancer       CMV enhancer: human cytomegalovirus immediate early enhancer
   6220..6272    +  misc_feature   bom (fragment): basis of mobility region from pBR322
   6331..6435    +  promoter       AmpR promoter: bla
   6436..53      +  CDS            AmpR (across the origin): β-lactamase; bla; confers resistance to ampicillin, carbenicillin, and related antibiotics
