[The description below was written by a language model from this plasmid's Addgene catalogue record and pLannotate feature annotations shown in this document.]
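Description:
LSM052 CMV-TO-CCR6-PCP (FLP-IN) is a 7.2 kb mammalian expression plasmid built on a Flp-In-type backbone, designed for site-specific integration of a synthetic receptor into a genomic FRT landing site. In bacteria it is maintained at high copy from a ColE1/pUC-type origin and selected with ampicillin through the bla gene. The backbone also carries remnants of a lac promoter/operator region and a partial f1 origin.

The payload is driven by the CMV enhancer and promoter, followed by two short tet operator matches (annotated as PLtetO-1 fragments). This is consistent with the "TO" in the name and indicates a CMV/TetO arrangement that would be repressed in cells expressing Tet repressor and induced by tetracycline or doxycycline. The open reading frame begins with a short FLAG-type epitope and continues through human CCR6, the G protein-coupled chemokine receptor for CCL20. A fragment of the vasopressin V2 receptor C-terminal tail follows, and the frame ends in two tandem copies of the PP7 bacteriophage coat protein (PCP), an RNA-binding domain. Transcription terminates at a bGH polyadenylation signal. The record describes the design as CCR6-V2-PCP with a four-amino-acid linker. V2 tails are commonly appended to GPCRs to strengthen arrestin recruitment, although the record does not state this rationale.

Downstream lies an FRT site directly preceding a hygromycin resistance gene with an SV40 polyadenylation signal and no intact promoter of its own. After Flp-mediated recombination into a compatible host locus, this marker is expected to gain expression and allow hygromycin selection of integrants. The associated publication concerns post-transcriptional modular synthetic receptors, which suggests that this construct couples chemokine sensing to an RNA-level output through the PCP domain.
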