Addgene plasmid #233406: LSM052 CMV-TO-CCR6-PCP (FLP-IN)
Purpose: CCR6-V2-PCP with a 4 amino acid linker and V2 tail
Depositing lab: Xiaojing Gao. Depositing organization: Stanford University. Publication: Post-transcriptional modular synthetic receptors. Zhang X, Mille-Fragoso LS, Kaseniit KE, Lee AP, Zhang M, Call CC, Hu Y, Xie Y, Gao XJ. Nat Chem Biol. 2025 Mar 28. doi: 10.1038/s41589-025-01872-w. PubMed 40155716.
Backbone
  Vector backbone: FLP-IN
  Vector type: Mammalian Expression
Growth in bacteria
  Bacterial resistance: Ampicillin, 100 μg/mL
  Growth temperature: 37°C
  Growth strain: DH5alpha
  Copy number: High Copy
Gene/Insert
  Gene/Insert name: CCR6-PCP
  Species: Synthetic
  Mutation: WT
  Promoter: CMV
  Cloning method: Gibson Cloning
Terms and licenses: Academic/Nonprofit Terms; Industry Terms: Not Available to Industry
Depositor comments: https://benchling.com/s/seq-29E6iIPDqqeKwiAUCFEV?m=slm-OSXPksR8bPHDCGHydSZY for annotated sequence file. Please visit https://doi.org/10.1101/2024.05.03.592453 for bioRxiv preprint.
How to cite: LSM052 CMV-TO-CCR6-PCP (FLP-IN) was a gift from Xiaojing Gao (Addgene plasmid # 233406 ; http://n2t.net/addgene:233406 ; RRID:Addgene_233406)
